Addgene plasmid #117272: pcDNA3.1+DPP6
Purpose: Encodes human DPP6 variant 1
Depositing lab: Mark Cannell. Publication: Regulation of Kv4.3 and hERG potassium channels by KChIP2 isoforms and DPP6 and response to the dual K(+) channel activator NS3623. Lainez S, Doray A, Hancox JC, Cannell MB. Biochem Pharmacol. 2018 Apr;150:120-130. doi: 10.1016/j.bcp.2018.01.036. Epub 2018 Jan 31. PubMed 29378180.
Backbone
  Vector backbone: pcDNA3.1+
  Backbone manufacturer: Genescript
  Backbone size w/o insert (bp): 5400
  Total vector size (bp): 7982
  Vector type: Mammalian Expression
Growth in bacteria
  Bacterial resistance: Ampicillin, 100 μg/mL
  Growth temperature: 37°C
  Growth strain: DH5alpha
  Copy number: High Copy
Gene/Insert
  Gene/Insert name: DPP6 (alt name: DPP6)
  Species: H. sapiens (human)
  GenBank ID: NM_130797.3
  Entrez Gene: DPP6 (a.k.a. DPL1, DPPX, MRD33, VF2)
  Promoter: CMV
  Cloning method: Ligation Independent Cloning
  Sequencing primers: 5′ TAATACGACTCACTATAGGG; 3′ TAGAAGGCACAGTCGAGG
Terms and licenses: Academic/Nonprofit Terms; Industry Terms: Not Available to Industry
How to cite: pcDNA3.1+DPP6 was a gift from Mark Cannell (Addgene plasmid # 117272 ; http://n2t.net/addgene:117272 ; RRID:Addgene_117272)
