[The description below was written by a language model from this plasmid's Addgene catalogue record and pLannotate feature annotations shown in this document.]
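Description:
pcDNA3.1+DPP6 is a mammalian expression plasmid of about 8 kb, built on the pcDNA3.1(+) backbone, that carries the coding sequence of human DPP6 transcript variant 1. It is propagated in E. coli as a high-copy plasmid through its ColE1/pUC-type origin and selected with ampicillin via the β-lactamase gene and its native promoter. An f1 phage origin is also present, along with short remnants of lac regulatory sequence and a pBR322 bom fragment that are backbone carry-over rather than functional parts of the design.

The roughly 2.6 kb DPP6 open reading frame sits downstream of the human cytomegalovirus immediate-early enhancer and promoter and is followed by the bovine growth hormone polyadenylation signal, giving strong constitutive expression in transfected mammalian cells. A T7 promoter lies between the CMV promoter and the insert, which allows in vitro transcription and serves as a sequencing priming site. No epitope tag or fluorescent reporter is annotated, so the protein appears to be expressed untagged. A separate cassette, with the SV40 early promoter driving the neomycin phosphotransferase gene and ending in an SV40 poly(A) signal, permits G418 selection of stable lines. The short "HIV-1 LTR" and "ble" fragments in the annotation are small partial matches and most likely not functional elements.

DPP6 is a catalytically inactive dipeptidyl peptidase-like protein that promotes surface expression of Kv4-family potassium channels and modulates their gating. The associated study examined regulation of Kv4.3 and hERG channels by KChIP2 isoforms and DPP6, so the plasmid is suited to co-transfection with channel subunits for electrophysiology. The depositor and repository sequences carry the same features in the same order, differing by three nucleotides in length and in their start coordinate.
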