Features (pLannotate 1.2.2; 20 found; start..end, strand, type, name):
     28..80      -  misc_feature   bom (fragment): basis of mobility region from pBR322
    235..614     +  enhancer       CMV enhancer: human cytomegalovirus immediate early enhancer
    615..818     +  promoter       CMV promoter: human cytomegalovirus (CMV) immediate early promoter
    814..847     +  LTR            5' LTR (truncated) (fragment): truncated 5' long terminal repeat (LTR) from HIV-1
    863..881     +  promoter       T7 promoter: promoter for bacteriophage T7 RNA polymerase
    941..3535    +  CDS            DPP6: DPP6_HUMAN - Experimental evidence at protein level: Swiss-Prot protein existence level 1. Promotes cell surface expression of the potassium channel KCND2 (PubMed:15454437, PubMed:19441798). Modulates the activity and gating characteristics of the potassium channel KCND2 (PubMed:18364354). Has no dipeptidyl aminopeptidase activity (PubMed:8103397, PubMed:15476821). From Homo sapiens (Human).
   3582..3806    +  polyA_signal   bGH poly(A) signal: bovine growth hormone polyadenylation signal
   3810..3831    +  promoter       SV40 promoter (fragment): SV40 enhancer and early promoter
   3852..4280    +  rep_origin     f1 ori (sequence partly withheld): f1 bacteriophage origin of replication; arrow indicates direction of (+) strand synthesis
   4294..4623    +  promoter       SV40 promoter: SV40 enhancer and early promoter
   4690..5481    +  CDS            neo: KKA2_KLEPN - Also known as kan, nptII. Experimental evidence at protein level: Swiss-Prot protein existence level 1. Resistance to kanamycin, neomycin, paromomycin, ribostamycin, butirosin and gentamicin B. From Klebsiella pneumoniae.
   5505..5663    +  CDS            ble (fragment): BLE_KLEPN - Experimental evidence at protein level: Swiss-Prot protein existence level 1. Binding protein with a strong affinity to the bleomycin family of antibiotics. Binds to CL990; an antimitotic-antibiotic compound. From Klebsiella pneumoniae.
   5658..5779    +  polyA_signal   SV40 poly(A) signal: SV40 polyadenylation signal
   5852..5868    -  protein_bind   lac operator: The lac repressor binds to the lac operator to inhibit transcription in E. coli. This inhibition can be relieved by adding lactose or isopropyl-β-D-thiogalactopyranoside (IPTG). lac repressor encoded by lacI
   5876..5906    -  promoter       lac promoter: promoter for the E. coli lac operon
   5921..5942    -  protein_bind   CAP binding site: CAP binding activates transcription in the presence of cAMP. E. coli catabolite activator protein
   5955..6047    -  CDS            lacI (fragment): lac repressor; lacI; The lac repressor binds to the lac operator to inhibit transcription in E. coli. This inhibition can be relieved by adding lactose or isopropyl-β-D-thiogalactopyranoside (IPTG).
   6230..6815    -  rep_origin     ori: high-copy-number ColE1/pMB1/pBR322/pUC origin of replication
   6986..7846    -  CDS            AmpR: β-lactamase; bla; confers resistance to ampicillin, carbenicillin, and related antibiotics
   7847..7951    -  promoter       AmpR promoter: bla
>Addgene plasmid #117272 | pcDNA3.1+DPP6 | depositor full sequence | sequence record 221425 | pcDNA3.1+DPP6 sequence 7982 bps
GACGGATCGGGAGATCTCCCGATCCCCTATGGTGCACTCTCAGTACAATCTGCTCTGATGCCGCATAGTT
AAGCCAGTATCTGCTCCCTGCTTGTGTGTTGGAGGTCGCTGAGTAGTGCGCGAGCAAAATTTAAGCTACA
ACAAGGCAAGGCTTGACCGACAATTGCATGAAGAATCTGCTTAGGGTTAGGCGTTTTGCGCTGCTTCGCG
ATGTACGGGCCAGATATACGCGTTGACATTGATTATTGACTAGTTATTAATAGTAATCAATTACGGGGTC
ATTAGTTCATAGCCCATATATGGAGTTCCGCGTTACATAACTTACGGTAAATGGCCCGCCTGGCTGACCG
CCCAACGACCCCCGCCCATTGACGTCAATAATGACGTATGTTCCCATAGTAACGCCAATAGGGACTTTCC
ATTGACGTCAATGGGTGGAGTATTTACGGTAAACTGCCCACTTGGCAGTACATCAAGTGTATCATATGCC
AAGTACGCCCCCTATTGACGTCAATGACGGTAAATGGCCCGCCTGGCATTATGCCCAGTACATGACCTTA
TGGGACTTTCCTACTTGGCAGTACATCTACGTATTAGTCATCGCTATTACCATGGTGATGCGGTTTTGGC
AGTACATCAATGGGCGTGGATAGCGGTTTGACTCACGGGGATTTCCAAGTCTCCACCCCATTGACGTCAA
TGGGAGTTTGTTTTGGCACCAAAATCAACGGGACTTTCCAAAATGTCGTAACAACTCCGCCCCATTGACG
CAAATGGGCGGTAGGCGTGTACGGTGGGAGGTCTATATAAGCAGAGCTCTCTGGCTAACTAGAGAACCCA
CTGCTTACTGGCTTATCGAAATTAATACGACTCACTATAGGGAGACCCAAGCTGGCTAGCGTTTAAACTT
AAGCTTGGTACCGAGCTCGGATCCGCCACCATGGCTTCGCTGTACCAGAGGTTCACTGGCAAGATCAACA
CCTCGAGGTCCTTCCCCGCGCCCCCGGAGGCGAGTCACCTCCTGGGCGGCCAGGGGCCCGAGGAGGACGG
CGGCGCAGGAGCCAAGCCCCTCGGCCCGCGGGCGCAGGCGGCGGCGCCCCGGGAGCGCGGCGGCGGCGGC
GGCGGCGCGGGTGGCCGGCCCCGGTTCCAGTACCAGGCGCGGAGCGATGGTGACGAGGAGGACGAGCTGG
TGGGGAGTAACCCTCCGCAGAGGAATTGGAAAGGAATAGCAATTGCACTGCTTGTCATTCTGGTCATCTG
CTCCTTGATCGTCACCTCGGTCATACTTCTGACACCAGCGGAAGATAATAGTCTGTCTCAAAAGAAGAAG
GTCACTGTAGAAGATCTCTTCAGTGAAGACTTCAAAATTCATGACCCCGAGGCTAAGTGGATAAGTGATA
CAGAATTCATCTACAGAGAACAGAAAGGAACAGTGAGACTGTGGAATGTTGAAACAAATACTTCTACTGT
CTTAATAGAAGGCAAAAAAATTGAATCATTAAGAGCCATCAGATATGAAATATCTCCAGATAGAGAGTAT
GCACTTTTTTCATACAATGTGGAACCCATATATCAACACTCGTATACTGGATATTACGTCCTGAGCAAAA
TTCCTCATGGGGATCCTCAAAGTCTGGACCCACCAGAAGTCAGCAATGCAAAACTTCAGTATGCAGGATG
GGGCCCTAAAGGCCAACAGCTGATATTTATTTTTGAAAACAATATCTACTACTGTGCACATGTCGGGAAA
CAGGCCATCCGTGTGGTCTCCACTGGCAAGGAAGGTGTGATTTACAATGGCCTCAGTGACTGGCTGTATG
AAGAGGAGATTTTGAAGACACACATCGCACACTGGTGGTCTCCGGATGGCACGAGACTCGCCTACGCCGC
CATCAATGATTCCCGTGTCCCCATCATGGAGCTCCCAACTTACACCGGCTCCATCTACCCCACCGTGAAG
CCCTACCACTATCCCAAGGCTGGAAGTGAGAACCCCAGCATTTCCCTACACGTTATTGGCTTAAATGGAC
CCACCCATGATCTGGAGATGATGCCGCCTGATGATCCACGGATGAGGGAGTACTACATCACCATGGTGAA
GTGGGCCACCAGCACCAAGGTCGCCGTGACCTGGCTGAACCGGGCGCAGAACGTGTCCATCCTCACCCTC
TGCGACGCCACCACGGGGGTCTGCACGAAGAAACACGAGGATGAAAGTGAGGCCTGGCTCCACAGACAGA
ATGAAGAACCTGTGTTCTCCAAGGATGGCCGAAAGTTTTTCTTCATCAGAGCCATCCCCCAGGGAGGACG
AGGGAAATTCTATCACATCACGGTGTCCTCGTCCCAGCCCAACAGCAGCAACGACAACATCCAGTCCATC
ACCTCCGGGGACTGGGACGTGACCAAGATCCTAGCCTACGATGAGAAGGGGAATAAGATCTACTTCCTGA
GCACGGAGGACCTGCCTCGGAGACGACAACTCTACAGTGCCAACACGGTGGGCAACTTCAACAGGCAGTG
CCTCTCCTGTGACCTGGTTGAGAACTGCACCTACTTCAGCGCTTCCTTCAGCCATAGCATGGACTTCTTC
CTGCTCAAGTGCGAAGGTCCTGGTGTTCCTATGGTGACGGTGCACAACACAACAGATAAGAAAAAAATGT
TTGACCTAGAAACAAATGAACATGTCAAGAAGGCCATAAATGACCGACAGATGCCTAAAGTGGAATACAG
GGACATTGAGATTGATGATTACAACCTGCCCATGCAGATACTGAAGCCAGCAACCTTCACCGACACCACC
CACTACCCTCTGCTCCTGGTGGTGGATGGCACCCCAGGCAGCCAGAGTGTGGCTGAGAAGTTCGAGGTGA
GCTGGGAGACGGTGATGGTGAGCAGCCACGGCGCGGTGGTGGTAAAGTGTGACGGCCGTGGCAGCGGCTT
CCAAGGGACCAAGCTCCTGCACGAAGTGAGGCGGCGGCTGGGCTTGCTGGAGGAGAAGGACCAGATGGAG
GCCGTGCGGACGATGCTGAAGGAGCAGTACATTGACAGGACGCGCGTGGCCGTGTTTGGGAAGGATTACG
GTGGCTACCTGAGCACCTACATCCTCCCAGCAAAGGGAGAAAATCAAGGCCAGACATTCACCTGCGGCTC
TGCTCTCTCTCCAATAACAGACTTCAAACTCTATGCCTCTGCGTTTTCCGAGAGGTACTTGGGCCTCCAT
GGACTTGACAACAGAGCATACGAGATGACCAAGGTAGCCCATCGAGTCTCCGCGCTGGAAGAACAGCAGT
TCCTGATCATTCATCCCACTGCCGATGAAAAAATTCATTTCCAGCACACAGCAGAACTCATTACACAACT
AATTAGGGGAAAGGCTAATTACAGCTTACAGATTTACCCGGACGAAAGCCATTACTTTACCAGCTCCAGC
CTCAAACAGCATCTGTACCGGTCCATCATCAACTTCTTCGTGGAATGCTTCAGGATCCAGGACAAACTGC
TGACAGTCACAGCGAAAGAGGACGAGGAGGAGGACTAACTCGAGTCTAGAGGGCCCGTTTAAACCCGCTG
ATCAGCCTCGACTGTGCCTTCTAGTTGCCAGCCATCTGTTGTTTGCCCCTCCCCCGTGCCTTCCTTGACC
CTGGAAGGTGCCACTCCCACTGTCCTTTCCTAATAAAATGAGGAAATTGCATCGCATTGTCTGAGTAGGT
GTCATTCTATTCTGGGGGGTGGGGTGGGGCAGGACAGCAAGGGGGAGGATTGGGAAGACAATAGCAGGCA
TGCTGGGGATGCGGTGGGCTCTATGGCTTCTGAGGCGGAAAGAACCAGCTGGGGCTCTAGGGGGTATCCC
C
[124 nt withheld, positions 3852-3975]
C
[91 nt withheld, positions 3977-4067]
A
[49 nt withheld, positions 4069-4117]
CCTTTGACGTTGGAGTCCACGTTCTTT
[37 nt withheld, positions 4145-4181]
ACCCTATCTCGGTCTATTCTTTTGATTTATAAGGGATTTTGCCGATTTCGGCCTATTGGTTAAAAAATGA
GCTGATTTAACAAAAATTTAACGCGAATTAATTCTGTGGAATGTGTGTCAGTTAGGGTGTGGAAAGTCCC
CAGGCTCCCCAGCAGGCAGAAGTATGCAAAGCATGCATCTCAATTAGTCAGCAACCAGGTGTGGAAAGTC
CCCAGGCTCCCCAGCAGGCAGAAGTATGCAAAGCATGCATCTCAATTAGTCAGCAACCATAGTCCCGCCC
CTAACTCCGCCCATCCCGCCCCTAACTCCGCCCAGTTCCGCCCATTCTCCGCCCCATGGCTGACTAATTT
TTTTTATTTATGCAGAGGCCGAGGCCGCCTCTGCCTCTGAGCTATTCCAGAAGTAGTGAGGAGGCTTTTT
TGGAGGCCTAGGCTTTTGCAAAAAGCTCCCGGGAGCTTGTATATCCATTTTCGGATCTGATCAAGAGACA
GGATGAGGATCGTTTCGCATGATTGAACAAGATGGATTGCACGCAGGTTCTCCGGCCGCTTGGGTGGAGA
GGCTATTCGGCTATGACTGGGCACAACAGACAATCGGCTGCTCTGATGCCGCCGTGTTCCGGCTGTCAGC
GCAGGGGCGCCCGGTTCTTTTTGTCAAGACCGACCTGTCCGGTGCCCTGAATGAACTGCAGGACGAGGCA
GCGCGGCTATCGTGGCTGGCCACGACGGGCGTTCCTTGCGCAGCTGTGCTCGACGTTGTCACTGAAGCGG
GAAGGGACTGGCTGCTATTGGGCGAAGTGCCGGGGCAGGATCTCCTGTCATCTCACCTTGCTCCTGCCGA
GAAAGTATCCATCATGGCTGATGCAATGCGGCGGCTGCATACGCTTGATCCGGCTACCTGCCCATTCGAC
CACCAAGCGAAACATCGCATCGAGCGAGCACGTACTCGGATGGAAGCCGGTCTTGTCGATCAGGATGATC
TGGACGAAGAGCATCAGGGGCTCGCGCCAGCCGAACTGTTCGCCAGGCTCAAGGCGCGCATGCCCGACGG
CGAGGATCTCGTCGTGACCCATGGCGATGCCTGCTTGCCGAATATCATGGTGGAAAATGGCCGCTTTTCT
GGATTCATCGACTGTGGCCGGCTGGGTGTGGCGGACCGCTATCAGGACATAGCGTTGGCTACCCGTGATA
TTGCTGAAGAGCTTGGCGGCGAATGGGCTGACCGCTTCCTCGTGCTTTACGGTATCGCCGCTCCCGATTC
GCAGCGCATCGCCTTCTATCGCCTTCTTGACGAGTTCTTCTGAGCGGGACTCTGGGGTTCGAAATGACCG
ACCAAGCGACGCCCAACCTGCCATCACGAGATTTCGATTCCACCGCCGCCTTCTATGAAAGGTTGGGCTT
CGGAATCGTTTTCCGGGACGCCGGCTGGATGATCCTCCAGCGCGGGGATCTCATGCTGGAGTTCTTCGCC
CACCCCAACTTGTTTATTGCAGCTTATAATGGTTACAAATAAAGCAATAGCATCACAAATTTCACAAATA
AAGCATTTTTTTCACTGCATTCTAGTTGTGGTTTGTCCAAACTCATCAATGTATCTTATCATGTCTGTAT
ACCGTCGACCTCTAGCTAGAGCTTGGCGTAATCATGGTCATAGCTGTTTCCTGTGTGAAATTGTTATCCG
CTCACAATTCCACACAACATACGAGCCGGAAGCATAAAGTGTAAAGCCTGGGGTGCCTAATGAGTGAGCT
AACTCACATTAATTGCGTTGCGCTCACTGCCCGCTTTCCAGTCGGGAAACCTGTCGTGCCAGCTGCATTA
ATGAATCGGCCAACGCGCGGGGAGAGGCGGTTTGCGTATTGGGCGCTCTTCCGCTTCCTCGCTCACTGAC
TCGCTGCGCTCGGTCGTTCGGCTGCGGCGAGCGGTATCAGCTCACTCAAAGGCGGTAATACGGTTATCCA
CAGAATCAGGGGATAACGCAGGAAAGAACATGTGAGCAAAAGGCCAGCAAAAGGCCAGGAACCGTAAAAA
GGCCGCGTTGCTGGCGTTTTTCCATAGGCTCCGCCCCCCTGACGAGCATCACAAAAATCGACGCTCAAGT
CAGAGGTGGCGAAACCCGACAGGACTATAAAGATACCAGGCGTTTCCCCCTGGAAGCTCCCTCGTGCGCT
CTCCTGTTCCGACCCTGCCGCTTACCGGATACCTGTCCGCCTTTCTCCCTTCGGGAAGCGTGGCGCTTTC
TCATAGCTCACGCTGTAGGTATCTCAGTTCGGTGTAGGTCGTTCGCTCCAAGCTGGGCTGTGTGCACGAA
CCCCCCGTTCAGCCCGACCGCTGCGCCTTATCCGGTAACTATCGTCTTGAGTCCAACCCGGTAAGACACG
ACTTATCGCCACTGGCAGCAGCCACTGGTAACAGGATTAGCAGAGCGAGGTATGTAGGCGGTGCTACAGA
GTTCTTGAAGTGGTGGCCTAACTACGGCTACACTAGAAGAACAGTATTTGGTATCTGCGCTCTGCTGAAG
CCAGTTACCTTCGGAAAAAGAGTTGGTAGCTCTTGATCCGGCAAACAAACCACCGCTGGTAGCGGTTTTT
TTGTTTGCAAGCAGCAGATTACGCGCAGAAAAAAAGGATCTCAAGAAGATCCTTTGATCTTTTCTACGGG
GTCTGACGCTCAGTGGAACGAAAACTCACGTTAAGGGATTTTGGTCATGAGATTATCAAAAAGGATCTTC
ACCTAGATCCTTTTAAATTAAAAATGAAGTTTTAAATCAATCTAAAGTATATATGAGTAAACTTGGTCTG
ACAGTTACCAATGCTTAATCAGTGAGGCACCTATCTCAGCGATCTGTCTATTTCGTTCATCCATAGTTGC
CTGACTCCCCGTCGTGTAGATAACTACGATACGGGAGGGCTTACCATCTGGCCCCAGTGCTGCAATGATA
CCGCGAGACCCACGCTCACCGGCTCCAGATTTATCAGCAATAAACCAGCCAGCCGGAAGGGCCGAGCGCA
GAAGTGGTCCTGCAACTTTATCCGCCTCCATCCAGTCTATTAATTGTTGCCGGGAAGCTAGAGTAAGTAG
TTCGCCAGTTAATAGTTTGCGCAACGTTGTTGCCATTGCTACAGGCATCGTGGTGTCACGCTCGTCGTTT
GGTATGGCTTCATTCAGCTCCGGTTCCCAACGATCAAGGCGAGTTACATGATCCCCCATGTTGTGCAAAA
AAGCGGTTAGCTCCTTCGGTCCTCCGATCGTTGTCAGAAGTAAGTTGGCCGCAGTGTTATCACTCATGGT
TATGGCAGCACTGCATAATTCTCTTACTGTCATGCCATCCGTAAGATGCTTTTCTGTGACTGGTGAGTAC
TCAACCAAGTCATTCTGAGAATAGTGTATGCGGCGACCGAGTTGCTCTTGCCCGGCGTCAATACGGGATA
ATACCGCGCCACATAGCAGAACTTTAAAAGTGCTCATCATTGGAAAACGTTCTTCGGGGCGAAAACTCTC
AAGGATCTTACCGCTGTTGAGATCCAGTTCGATGTAACCCACTCGTGCACCCAACTGATCTTCAGCATCT
TTTACTTTCACCAGCGTTTCTGGGTGAGCAAAAACAGGAAGGCAAAATGCCGCAAAAAAGGGAATAAGGG
CGACACGGAAATGTTGAATACTCATACTCTTCCTTTTTCAATATTATTGAAGCATTTATCAGGGTTATTG
TCTCATGAGCGGATACATATTTGAATGTATTTAGAAAAATAAACAAATAGGGGTTCCGCGCACATTTCCC
CGAAAAGTGCCACCTGACGTC
