Features (pLannotate 1.2.2; 20 found; start..end, strand, type, name):
      1..380     +  enhancer       CMV enhancer: human cytomegalovirus immediate early enhancer
    381..584     +  promoter       CMV promoter: human cytomegalovirus (CMV) immediate early promoter
    580..613     +  LTR            5' LTR (truncated) (fragment): truncated 5' long terminal repeat (LTR) from HIV-1
    629..647     +  promoter       T7 promoter: promoter for bacteriophage T7 RNA polymerase
    707..3301    +  CDS            DPP6: DPP6_HUMAN - Experimental evidence at protein level: Swiss-Prot protein existence level 1. Promotes cell surface expression of the potassium channel KCND2 (PubMed:15454437, PubMed:19441798). Modulates the activity and gating characteristics of the potassium channel KCND2 (PubMed:18364354). Has no dipeptidyl aminopeptidase activity (PubMed:8103397, PubMed:15476821). From Homo sapiens (Human).
   3348..3572    +  polyA_signal   bGH poly(A) signal: bovine growth hormone polyadenylation signal
   3576..3597    +  promoter       SV40 promoter (fragment): SV40 enhancer and early promoter
   3618..4046    +  rep_origin     f1 ori (sequence partly withheld): f1 bacteriophage origin of replication; arrow indicates direction of (+) strand synthesis
   4060..4389    +  promoter       SV40 promoter: SV40 enhancer and early promoter
   4456..5247    +  CDS            neo: KKA2_KLEPN - Also known as kan, nptII. Experimental evidence at protein level: Swiss-Prot protein existence level 1. Resistance to kanamycin, neomycin, paromomycin, ribostamycin, butirosin and gentamicin B. From Klebsiella pneumoniae.
   5271..5429    +  CDS            ble (fragment): BLE_KLEPN - Experimental evidence at protein level: Swiss-Prot protein existence level 1. Binding protein with a strong affinity to the bleomycin family of antibiotics. Binds to CL990; an antimitotic-antibiotic compound. From Klebsiella pneumoniae.
   5424..5545    +  polyA_signal   SV40 poly(A) signal: SV40 polyadenylation signal
   5618..5634    -  protein_bind   lac operator: The lac repressor binds to the lac operator to inhibit transcription in E. coli. This inhibition can be relieved by adding lactose or isopropyl-β-D-thiogalactopyranoside (IPTG). lac repressor encoded by lacI
   5642..5672    -  promoter       lac promoter: promoter for the E. coli lac operon
   5687..5708    -  protein_bind   CAP binding site: CAP binding activates transcription in the presence of cAMP. E. coli catabolite activator protein
   5721..5813    -  CDS            lacI (fragment): lac repressor; lacI; The lac repressor binds to the lac operator to inhibit transcription in E. coli. This inhibition can be relieved by adding lactose or isopropyl-β-D-thiogalactopyranoside (IPTG).
   5996..6584    -  rep_origin     ori: high-copy-number ColE1/pMB1/pBR322/pUC origin of replication
   6755..7615    -  CDS            AmpR: β-lactamase; bla; confers resistance to ampicillin, carbenicillin, and related antibiotics
   7616..7720    -  promoter       AmpR promoter: bla
   7779..7831    -  misc_feature   bom (fragment): basis of mobility region from pBR322
>Addgene plasmid #117272 | pcDNA3.1+DPP6 | addgene full sequence | sequence record 225146 | Addgene NGS Result
GACATTGATTATTGACTAGTTATTAATAGTAATCAATTACGGGGTCATTAGTTCATAGCCCATATATGGA
GTTCCGCGTTACATAACTTACGGTAAATGGCCCGCCTGGCTGACCGCCCAACGACCCCCGCCCATTGACG
TCAATAATGACGTATGTTCCCATAGTAACGCCAATAGGGACTTTCCATTGACGTCAATGGGTGGAGTATT
TACGGTAAACTGCCCACTTGGCAGTACATCAAGTGTATCATATGCCAAGTACGCCCCCTATTGACGTCAA
TGACGGTAAATGGCCCGCCTGGCATTATGCCCAGTACATGACCTTATGGGACTTTCCTACTTGGCAGTAC
ATCTACGTATTAGTCATCGCTATTACCATGGTGATGCGGTTTTGGCAGTACATCAATGGGCGTGGATAGC
GGTTTGACTCACGGGGATTTCCAAGTCTCCACCCCATTGACGTCAATGGGAGTTTGTTTTGGCACCAAAA
TCAACGGGACTTTCCAAAATGTCGTAACAACTCCGCCCCATTGACGCAAATGGGCGGTAGGCGTGTACGG
TGGGAGGTCTATATAAGCAGAGCTCTCTGGCTAACTAGAGAACCCACTGCTTACTGGCTTATCGAAATTA
ATACGACTCACTATAGGGAGACCCAAGCTGGCTAGCGTTTAAACTTAAGCTTGGTACCGAGCTCGGATCC
GCCACCATGGCTTCGCTGTACCAGAGGTTCACTGGCAAGATCAACACCTCGAGGTCCTTCCCCGCGCCCC
CGGAGGCGAGTCACCTCCTGGGCGGCCAGGGGCCCGAGGAGGACGGCGGCGCAGGAGCCAAGCCCCTCGG
CCCGCGGGCGCAGGCGGCGGCGCCCCGGGAGCGCGGCGGCGGCGGCGGCGGCGCGGGTGGCCGGCCCCGG
TTCCAGTACCAGGCGCGGAGCGATGGTGACGAGGAGGACGAGCTGGTGGGGAGTAACCCTCCGCAGAGGA
ATTGGAAAGGAATAGCAATTGCACTGCTTGTCATTCTGGTCATCTGCTCCTTGATCGTCACCTCGGTCAT
ACTTCTGACACCAGCGGAAGATAATAGTCTGTCTCAAAAGAAGAAGGTCACTGTAGAAGATCTCTTCAGT
GAAGACTTCAAAATTCATGACCCCGAGGCTAAGTGGATAAGTGATACAGAATTCATCTACAGAGAACAGA
AAGGAACAGTGAGACTGTGGAATGTTGAAACAAATACTTCTACTGTCTTAATAGAAGGCAAAAAAATTGA
ATCATTAAGAGCCATCAGATATGAAATATCTCCAGATAGAGAGTATGCACTTTTTTCATACAATGTGGAA
CCCATATATCAACACTCGTATACTGGATATTACGTCCTGAGCAAAATTCCTCATGGGGATCCTCAAAGTC
TGGACCCACCAGAAGTCAGCAATGCAAAACTTCAGTATGCAGGATGGGGCCCTAAAGGCCAACAGCTGAT
ATTTATTTTTGAAAACAATATCTACTACTGTGCACATGTCGGGAAACAGGCCATCCGTGTGGTCTCCACT
GGCAAGGAAGGTGTGATTTACAATGGCCTCAGTGACTGGCTGTATGAAGAGGAGATTTTGAAGACACACA
TCGCACACTGGTGGTCTCCGGATGGCACGAGACTCGCCTACGCCGCCATCAATGATTCCCGTGTCCCCAT
CATGGAGCTCCCAACTTACACCGGCTCCATCTACCCCACCGTGAAGCCCTACCACTATCCCAAGGCTGGA
AGTGAGAACCCCAGCATTTCCCTACACGTTATTGGCTTAAATGGACCCACCCATGATCTGGAGATGATGC
CGCCTGATGATCCACGGATGAGGGAGTACTACATCACCATGGTGAAGTGGGCCACCAGCACCAAGGTCGC
CGTGACCTGGCTGAACCGGGCGCAGAACGTGTCCATCCTCACCCTCTGCGACGCCACCACGGGGGTCTGC
ACGAAGAAACACGAGGATGAAAGTGAGGCCTGGCTCCACAGACAGAATGAAGAACCTGTGTTCTCCAAGG
ATGGCCGAAAGTTTTTCTTCATCAGAGCCATCCCCCAGGGAGGACGAGGGAAATTCTATCACATCACGGT
GTCCTCGTCCCAGCCCAACAGCAGCAACGACAACATCCAGTCCATCACCTCCGGGGACTGGGACGTGACC
AAGATCCTAGCCTACGATGAGAAGGGGAATAAGATCTACTTCCTGAGCACGGAGGACCTGCCTCGGAGAC
GACAACTCTACAGTGCCAACACGGTGGGCAACTTCAACAGGCAGTGCCTCTCCTGTGACCTGGTTGAGAA
CTGCACCTACTTCAGCGCTTCCTTCAGCCATAGCATGGACTTCTTCCTGCTCAAGTGCGAAGGTCCTGGT
GTTCCTATGGTGACGGTGCACAACACAACAGATAAGAAAAAAATGTTTGACCTAGAAACAAATGAACATG
TCAAGAAGGCCATAAATGACCGACAGATGCCTAAAGTGGAATACAGGGACATTGAGATTGATGATTACAA
CCTGCCCATGCAGATACTGAAGCCAGCAACCTTCACCGACACCACCCACTACCCTCTGCTCCTGGTGGTG
GATGGCACCCCAGGCAGCCAGAGTGTGGCTGAGAAGTTCGAGGTGAGCTGGGAGACGGTGATGGTGAGCA
GCCACGGCGCGGTGGTGGTAAAGTGTGACGGCCGTGGCAGCGGCTTCCAAGGGACCAAGCTCCTGCACGA
AGTGAGGCGGCGGCTGGGCTTGCTGGAGGAGAAGGACCAGATGGAGGCCGTGCGGACGATGCTGAAGGAG
CAGTACATTGACAGGACGCGCGTGGCCGTGTTTGGGAAGGATTACGGTGGCTACCTGAGCACCTACATCC
TCCCAGCAAAGGGAGAAAATCAAGGCCAGACATTCACCTGCGGCTCTGCTCTCTCTCCAATAACAGACTT
CAAACTCTATGCCTCTGCGTTTTCCGAGAGGTACTTGGGCCTCCATGGACTTGACAACAGAGCATACGAG
ATGACCAAGGTAGCCCATCGAGTCTCCGCGCTGGAAGAACAGCAGTTCCTGATCATTCATCCCACTGCCG
ATGAAAAAATTCATTTCCAGCACACAGCAGAACTCATTACACAACTAATTAGGGGAAAGGCTAATTACAG
CTTACAGATTTACCCGGACGAAAGCCATTACTTTACCAGCTCCAGCCTCAAACAGCATCTGTACCGGTCC
ATCATCAACTTCTTCGTGGAATGCTTCAGGATCCAGGACAAACTGCTGACAGTCACAGCGAAAGAGGACG
AGGAGGAGGACTAACTCGAGTCTAGAGGGCCCGTTTAAACCCGCTGATCAGCCTCGACTGTGCCTTCTAG
TTGCCAGCCATCTGTTGTTTGCCCCTCCCCCGTGCCTTCCTTGACCCTGGAAGGTGCCACTCCCACTGTC
CTTTCCTAATAAAATGAGGAAATTGCATCGCATTGTCTGAGTAGGTGTCATTCTATTCTGGGGGGTGGGG
TGGGGCAGGACAGCAAGGGGGAGGATTGGGAAGACAATAGCAGGCATGCTGGGGATGCGGTGGGCTCTAT
GGCTTCTGAGGCGGAAAGAACCAGCTGGGGCTCTAGGGGGTATCCCC
[124 nt withheld, positions 3618-3741]
C
[91 nt withheld, positions 3743-3833]
A
[49 nt withheld, positions 3835-3883]
CCTTTGACGTTGGAGTCCACGTTCTTT
[37 nt withheld, positions 3911-3947]
ACCCTATCTCGGTCTATTCTTTTGATTTATAAGGGATTTTGCCGATTTCGGCCTATTGGTTAAAAAATGA
GCTGATTTAACAAAAATTTAACGCGAATTAATTCTGTGGAATGTGTGTCAGTTAGGGTGTGGAAAGTCCC
CAGGCTCCCCAGCAGGCAGAAGTATGCAAAGCATGCATCTCAATTAGTCAGCAACCAGGTGTGGAAAGTC
CCCAGGCTCCCCAGCAGGCAGAAGTATGCAAAGCATGCATCTCAATTAGTCAGCAACCATAGTCCCGCCC
CTAACTCCGCCCATCCCGCCCCTAACTCCGCCCAGTTCCGCCCATTCTCCGCCCCATGGCTGACTAATTT
TTTTTATTTATGCAGAGGCCGAGGCCGCCTCTGCCTCTGAGCTATTCCAGAAGTAGTGAGGAGGCTTTTT
TGGAGGCCTAGGCTTTTGCAAAAAGCTCCCGGGAGCTTGTATATCCATTTTCGGATCTGATCAAGAGACA
GGATGAGGATCGTTTCGCATGATTGAACAAGATGGATTGCACGCAGGTTCTCCGGCCGCTTGGGTGGAGA
GGCTATTCGGCTATGACTGGGCACAACAGACAATCGGCTGCTCTGATGCCGCCGTGTTCCGGCTGTCAGC
GCAGGGGCGCCCGGTTCTTTTTGTCAAGACCGACCTGTCCGGTGCCCTGAATGAACTGCAGGACGAGGCA
GCGCGGCTATCGTGGCTGGCCACGACGGGCGTTCCTTGCGCAGCTGTGCTCGACGTTGTCACTGAAGCGG
GAAGGGACTGGCTGCTATTGGGCGAAGTGCCGGGGCAGGATCTCCTGTCATCTCACCTTGCTCCTGCCGA
GAAAGTATCCATCATGGCTGATGCAATGCGGCGGCTGCATACGCTTGATCCGGCTACCTGCCCATTCGAC
CACCAAGCGAAACATCGCATCGAGCGAGCACGTACTCGGATGGAAGCCGGTCTTGTCGATCAGGATGATC
TGGACGAAGAGCATCAGGGGCTCGCGCCAGCCGAACTGTTCGCCAGGCTCAAGGCGCGCATGCCCGACGG
CGAGGATCTCGTCGTGACCCATGGCGATGCCTGCTTGCCGAATATCATGGTGGAAAATGGCCGCTTTTCT
GGATTCATCGACTGTGGCCGGCTGGGTGTGGCGGACCGCTATCAGGACATAGCGTTGGCTACCCGTGATA
TTGCTGAAGAGCTTGGCGGCGAATGGGCTGACCGCTTCCTCGTGCTTTACGGTATCGCCGCTCCCGATTC
GCAGCGCATCGCCTTCTATCGCCTTCTTGACGAGTTCTTCTGAGCGGGACTCTGGGGTTCGAAATGACCG
ACCAAGCGACGCCCAACCTGCCATCACGAGATTTCGATTCCACCGCCGCCTTCTATGAAAGGTTGGGCTT
CGGAATCGTTTTCCGGGACGCCGGCTGGATGATCCTCCAGCGCGGGGATCTCATGCTGGAGTTCTTCGCC
CACCCCAACTTGTTTATTGCAGCTTATAATGGTTACAAATAAAGCAATAGCATCACAAATTTCACAAATA
AAGCATTTTTTTCACTGCATTCTAGTTGTGGTTTGTCCAAACTCATCAATGTATCTTATCATGTCTGTAT
ACCGTCGACCTCTAGCTAGAGCTTGGCGTAATCATGGTCATAGCTGTTTCCTGTGTGAAATTGTTATCCG
CTCACAATTCCACACAACATACGAGCCGGAAGCATAAAGTGTAAAGCCTGGGGTGCCTAATGAGTGAGCT
AACTCACATTAATTGCGTTGCGCTCACTGCCCGCTTTCCAGTCGGGAAACCTGTCGTGCCAGCTGCATTA
ATGAATCGGCCAACGCGCGGGGAGAGGCGGTTTGCGTATTGGGCGCTCTTCCGCTTCCTCGCTCACTGAC
TCGCTGCGCTCGGTCGTTCGGCTGCGGCGAGCGGTATCAGCTCACTCAAAGGCGGTAATACGGTTATCCA
CAGAATCAGGGGATAACGCAGGAAAGAACATGTGAGCAAAAGGCCAGCAAAAGGCCAGGAACCGTAAAAA
GGCCGCGTTGCTGGCGTTTTTCCATAGGCTCCGCCCCCCTGACGAGCATCACAAAAATCGACGCTCAAGT
CAGAGGTGGCGAAACCCGACAGGACTATAAAGATACCAGGCGTTTCCCCCTGGAAGCTCCCTCGTGCGCT
CTCCTGTTCCGACCCTGCCGCTTACCGGATACCTGTCCGCCTTTCTCCCTTCGGGAAGCGTGGCGCTTTC
TCATAGCTCACGCTGTAGGTATCTCAGTTCGGTGTAGGTCGTTCGCTCCAAGCTGGGCTGTGTGCACGAA
CCCCCCGTTCAGCCCGACCGCTGCGCCTTATCCGGTAACTATCGTCTTGAGTCCAACCCGGTAAGACACG
ACTTATCGCCACTGGCAGCAGCCACTGGTAACAGGATTAGCAGAGCGAGGTATGTAGGCGGTGCTACAGA
GTTCTTGAAGTGGTGGCCTAACTACGGCTACACTAGAAGAACAGTATTTGGTATCTGCGCTCTGCTGAAG
CCAGTTACCTTCGGAAAAAGAGTTGGTAGCTCTTGATCCGGCAAACAAACCACCGCTGGTAGCGGTGGTT
TTTTTGTTTGCAAGCAGCAGATTACGCGCAGAAAAAAAGGATCTCAAGAAGATCCTTTGATCTTTTCTAC
GGGGTCTGACGCTCAGTGGAACGAAAACTCACGTTAAGGGATTTTGGTCATGAGATTATCAAAAAGGATC
TTCACCTAGATCCTTTTAAATTAAAAATGAAGTTTTAAATCAATCTAAAGTATATATGAGTAAACTTGGT
CTGACAGTTACCAATGCTTAATCAGTGAGGCACCTATCTCAGCGATCTGTCTATTTCGTTCATCCATAGT
TGCCTGACTCCCCGTCGTGTAGATAACTACGATACGGGAGGGCTTACCATCTGGCCCCAGTGCTGCAATG
ATACCGCGAGACCCACGCTCACCGGCTCCAGATTTATCAGCAATAAACCAGCCAGCCGGAAGGGCCGAGC
GCAGAAGTGGTCCTGCAACTTTATCCGCCTCCATCCAGTCTATTAATTGTTGCCGGGAAGCTAGAGTAAG
TAGTTCGCCAGTTAATAGTTTGCGCAACGTTGTTGCCATTGCTACAGGCATCGTGGTGTCACGCTCGTCG
TTTGGTATGGCTTCATTCAGCTCCGGTTCCCAACGATCAAGGCGAGTTACATGATCCCCCATGTTGTGCA
AAAAAGCGGTTAGCTCCTTCGGTCCTCCGATCGTTGTCAGAAGTAAGTTGGCCGCAGTGTTATCACTCAT
GGTTATGGCAGCACTGCATAATTCTCTTACTGTCATGCCATCCGTAAGATGCTTTTCTGTGACTGGTGAG
TACTCAACCAAGTCATTCTGAGAATAGTGTATGCGGCGACCGAGTTGCTCTTGCCCGGCGTCAATACGGG
ATAATACCGCGCCACATAGCAGAACTTTAAAAGTGCTCATCATTGGAAAACGTTCTTCGGGGCGAAAACT
CTCAAGGATCTTACCGCTGTTGAGATCCAGTTCGATGTAACCCACTCGTGCACCCAACTGATCTTCAGCA
TCTTTTACTTTCACCAGCGTTTCTGGGTGAGCAAAAACAGGAAGGCAAAATGCCGCAAAAAAGGGAATAA
GGGCGACACGGAAATGTTGAATACTCATACTCTTCCTTTTTCAATATTATTGAAGCATTTATCAGGGTTA
TTGTCTCATGAGCGGATACATATTTGAATGTATTTAGAAAAATAAACAAATAGGGGTTCCGCGCACATTT
CCCCGAAAAGTGCCACCTGACGTCGACGGATCGGGAGATCTCCCGATCCCCTATGGTGCACTCTCAGTAC
AATCTGCTCTGATGCCGCATAGTTAAGCCAGTATCTGCTCCCTGCTTGTGTGTTGGAGGTCGCTGAGTAG
TGCGCGAGCAAAATTTAAGCTACAACAAGGCAAGGCTTGACCGACAATTGCATGAAGAATCTGCTTAGGG
TTAGGCGTTTTGCGCTGCTTCGCGATGTACGGGCCAGATATACGCGTT
