>Addgene plasmid #117272 | pcDNA3.1+DPP6 | depositor partial sequence | sequence record 221426 | Forward primer
TAATACGACTCACTATAGGG
