>Addgene plasmid #117272 | pcDNA3.1+DPP6 | depositor partial sequence | sequence record 221427 | Reverse primer
TAGAAGGCACAGTCGAGG
